>Addgene plasmid #84883 | pAav-MCS-PQS1-3xFLAG | depositor full sequence | sequence record 163077 | pAav-MCS-PQS1-3xFLAG sequence 4863 bps
CCTGCAGGCAGCTGCGCGCTCGCTCGCTCACTGAGGCCGCCCGGGCAAAGCCCGGGCGTCGGGCGACCTT
TGGTCGCCCGGCCTCAGTGAGCGAGCGAGCGCGCAGAGAGGGAGTGGCCAACTCCATCACTAGGGGTTCC
TGCGGCCGCAAACGCGTAAAGGGCCCAGCGAATTCGGGAAGTTCCTATTCCGAAGTTCCTATTCTTCAAA
TAGTATAGGAACTTCACTGACCCTGATCTTCAGAGAGGCCGTGAGCGAAATCCTGGAGACCTCCAGATTC
GCCTACCTGTACGACGACTACAAAGACCATGACGGTGATTATAAAGATCATGATATTGATTACAAGGATG
ACGATGACAAGGGCGAGCCCGAGGCTTGAAAGCTTCGGATAACTTCGTATAGCATACATTATACGAAGTT
ATCGCGCCCTACCGGGTAGGGGAGGCGCTTTTCCCAAGGCAGTCTGGAGCATGCGCTTTAGCAGCCCCGC
TGGGCACTTGGCGCTACACAAGTGGCCTCTGGCCTCGCACACATTCCACATCCACCGGTAGGCGCCAACC
GGCTCCGTTCTTTGGTGGCCCCTTCGCGCCACCTTCTACTCCTCCCCTAGTCAGGAAGTTCCCCCCCGCC
CCGCAGCTCGCGTCGTGCAGGACGTGACAAATGGAAGTAGCACGTCTCACTAGTCTCGTGCAGATGGACA
GCACCGCTGAGCAATGGAAGCGGGTAGGCCTTTGGGGCAGCGGCCAATAGCAGCTTTGGCTCCTTCGCTT
TCTGGGCTCAGAGGCTGGGAAGGGGTGGGTCCGGGGGCGGGCTCAGGGGCGGGCTCAGGGGCGGGGCGGG
CGCCCGAAGGTCCTCCGGAAGCCCGGCATTCTGCACGCTTCAAAAGCGCACGTCTGCCGCGCTGTTCTCC
TCTTCCTCATCTCCGGGCCTTTCGACCTGCAGCCAATATGGGATCGGCCATTGAACAAGATGGATTGCAC
GCAGGTTCTCCGGCCGCTTGGGTGGAGAGGCTATTCGGCTATGACTGGGCACAACAGACAATCGGCTGCT
CTGATGCCGCCGTGTTCCGGCTGTCAGCGCAGGGGCGCCCGGTTCTTTTTGTCAAGACCGACCTGTCCGG
TGCCCTGAATGAACTGCAGGACGAGGCAGCGCGGCTATCGTGGCTGGCCACGACGGGCGTTCCTTGCGCA
GCTGTGCTCGACGTTGTCACTGAAGCGGGAAGGGACTGGCTGCTATTGGGCGAAGTGCCGGGGCAGGATC
TCCTGTCATCTCACCTTGCTCCTGCCGAGAAAGTATCCATCATGGCTGATGCAATGCGGCGGCTGCATAC
GCTTGATCCGGCTACCTGCCCATTCGACCACCAAGCGAAACATCGCATCGAGCGAGCACGTACTCGGATG
GAAGCCGGTCTTGTCAATCAGGATGATCTGGACGAAGAGCATCAGGGGCTCGCGCCAGCCGAACTGTTCG
CCAGGCTCAAGGCGCGCATGCCCGACGGCGAGGATCTCGTCGTGACCCATGGCGATGCCTGCTTGCCGAA
TATCATGGTGGAAAATGGCCGCTTTTCTGGATTCATCGACTGTGGCCGGCTGGGTGTGGCGGATCGCTAT
CAGGACATAGCGTTGGCTACCCGTGATATTGCTGAAGAGCTTGGCGGCGAATGGGCTGACCGCTTCCTCG
TGCTTTACGGTATCGCCGCTCCCGATTCGCAGCGCATCGCCTTCTATCGCCTTCTTGACGAGTTCTTCTG
AGGGGATCAATTCTCTAGAGCTCGCTGATCAGCCTCGACTGTGCCTTCTAGTTGCCAGCCATCTGTTGTT
TGCCCCTCCCCCGTGCCTTCCTTGACCCTGGAAGGTGCCACTCCCACTGTCCTTTCCTAATAAAATGAGG
AAATTGCATCGCATTGTCTGAGTAGGTGTCATTCTATTCTGGGGGGTGGGGTGGGGCAGGACAGCAAGGG
GGAGGATTGGGAAGACAATAGCAGGCATGCTGGGGATGCGGTGGGCTCTATGGCTTCTGAGGCGGAAAGA
ACCAGCTATAACTTCGTATAGCATACATTATACGAAGTTATAGTAATCGATAACTCGAGAAGGATCCAAG
GTACCAAGCTAGCAAAAGCGGCCGCAGGAACCCCTAGTGATGGAGTTGGCCACTCCCTCTCTGCGCGCTC
GCTCGCTCACTGAGGCCGGGCGACCAAAGGTCGCCCGACGCCCGGGCTTTGCCCGGGCGGCCTCAGTGAG
CGAGCGAGCGCGCAGCTGCCTGCAGGGGCGCCTGATGCGGTATTTTCTCCTTACGCATCTGTGCGGTATT
TCACACCGCATA
[142 nt withheld, positions 2323-2464]
C
[141 nt withheld, positions 2466-2606]
CCTTTGACGTTGGAGTCCACGTTCTTT
[37 nt withheld, positions 2634-2670]
ACCCTATCTCGGGCTATTCTTTTGATTTATAAGGGATTTTGCCGATTTCGGCCTATTGGTTAAAAAATGA
GCTGATTTAACAAAAATTTAACGCGAATTTTAACAAAATATTAACGTTTACAATTTTATGGTGCACTCTC
AGTACAATCTGCTCTGATGCCGCATAGTTAAGCCAGCCCCGACACCCGCCAACACCCGCTGACGCGCCCT
GACGGGCTTGTCTGCTCCCGGCATCCGCTTACAGACAAGCTGTGACCGTCTCCGGGAGCTGCATGTGTCA
GAGGTTTTCACCGTCATCACCGAAACGCGCGAGACGAAAGGGCCTCGTGATACGCCTATTTTTATAGGTT
AATGTCATGATAATAATGGTTTCTTAGACGTCAGGTGGCACTTTTCGGGGAAATGTGCGCGGAACCCCTA
TTTGTTTATTTTTCTAAATACATTCAAATATGTATCCGCTCATGAGACAATAACCCTGATAAATGCTTCA
ATAATATTGAAAAAGGAAGAGTATGAGTATTCAACATTTCCGTGTCGCCCTTATTCCCTTTTTTGCGGCA
TTTTGCCTTCCTGTTTTTGCTCACCCAGAAACGCTGGTGAAAGTAAAAGATGCTGAAGATCAGTTGGGTG
CACGAGTGGGTTACATCGAACTGGATCTCAACAGCGGTAAGATCCTTGAGAGTTTTCGCCCCGAAGAACG
TTTTCCAATGATGAGCACTTTTAAAGTTCTGCTATGTGGCGCGGTATTATCCCGTATTGACGCCGGGCAA
GAGCAACTCGGTCGCCGCATACACTATTCTCAGAATGACTTGGTTGAGTACTCACCAGTCACAGAAAAGC
ATCTTACGGATGGCATGACAGTAAGAGAATTATGCAGTGCTGCCATAACCATGAGTGATAACACTGCGGC
CAACTTACTTCTGACAACGATCGGAGGACCGAAGGAGCTAACCGCTTTTTTGCACAACATGGGGGATCAT
GTAACTCGCCTTGATCGTTGGGAACCGGAGCTGAATGAAGCCATACCAAACGACGAGCGTGACACCACGA
TGCCTGTAGCAATGGCAACAACGTTGCGCAAACTATTAACTGGCGAACTACTTACTCTAGCTTCCCGGCA
ACAATTAATAGACTGGATGGAGGCGGATAAAGTTGCAGGACCACTTCTGCGCTCGGCCCTTCCGGCTGGC
TGGTTTATTGCTGATAAATCTGGAGCCGGTGAGCGTGGGTCTCGCGGTATCATTGCAGCACTGGGGCCAG
ATGGTAAGCCCTCCCGTATCGTAGTTATCTACACGACGGGGAGTCAGGCAACTATGGATGAACGAAATAG
ACAGATCGCTGAGATAGGTGCCTCACTGATTAAGCATTGGTAACTGTCAGACCAAGTTTACTCATATATA
CTTTAGATTGATTTAAAACTTCATTTTTAATTTAAAAGGATCTAGGTGAAGATCCTTTTTGATAATCTCA
TGACCAAAATCCCTTAACGTGAGTTTTCGTTCCACTGAGCGTCAGACCCCGTAGAAAAGATCAAAGGATC
TTCTTGAGATCCTTTTTTTCTGCGCGTAATCTGCTGCTTGCAAACAAAAAAACCACCGCTACCAGCGGTG
GTTTGTTTGCCGGATCAAGAGCTACCAACTCTTTTTCCGAAGGTAACTGGCTTCAGCAGAGCGCAGATAC
CAAATACTGTCCTTCTAGTGTAGCCGTAGTTAGGCCACCACTTCAAGAACTCTGTAGCACCGCCTACATA
CCTCGCTCTGCTAATCCTGTTACCAGTGGCTGCTGCCAGTGGCGATAAGTCGTGTCTTACCGGGTTGGAC
TCAAGACGATAGTTACCGGATAAGGCGCAGCGGTCGGGCTGAACGGGGGGTTCGTGCACACAGCCCAGCT
TGGAGCGAACGACCTACACCGAACTGAGATACCTACAGCGTGAGCTATGAGAAAGCGCCACGCTTCCCGA
AGGGAGAAAGGCGGACAGGTATCCGGTAAGCGGCAGGGTCGGAACAGGAGAGCGCACGAGGGAGCTTCCA
GGGGGAAACGCCTGGTATCTTTATAGTCCTGTCGGGTTTCGCCACCTCTGACTTGAGCGTCGATTTTTGT
GATGCTCGTCAGGGGGGCGGAGCCTATGGAAAAACGCCAGCAACGCGGCCTTTTTACGGTTCCTGGCCTT
TTGCTGGCCTTTTGCTCACATGT
Features (pLannotate 1.2.2; 16 found; start..end, strand, type, name):
      1..141     -  repeat_region  AAV2 ITR: inverted terminal repeat of adeno-associated virus serotype 2 inverted
    296..361     +  CDS            3xFLAG: three tandem FLAG® epitope tags, followed by an enterokinase cleavage site
    389..422     +  protein_bind   loxP: Cre-mediated recombination occurs in the 8-bp core sequence (GCATACAT). Cre recombinase
    434..934     +  promoter       PGK promoter: mouse phosphoglycerate kinase 1 promoter
    948..1751    +  CDS            NeoR/KanR: aminoglycoside phosphotransferase from Tn5; aph(3')-II (or nptII); confers resistance to neomycin, kanamycin, and G418 (Geneticin®)
   1789..2013    +  polyA_signal   bGH poly(A) signal: bovine growth hormone polyadenylation signal
   2017..2037    +  promoter       SV40 promoter (fragment): SV40 enhancer and early promoter
   2038..2071    +  protein_bind   loxP: Cre-mediated recombination occurs in the 8-bp core sequence (GCATACAT). Cre recombinase
   2126..2266    +  repeat_region  AAV2 ITR: inverted terminal repeat of adeno-associated virus serotype 2 inverted
   2271..2322    -  misc_feature   bom (fragment): basis of mobility region from pBR322
   2341..2721    +  rep_origin     M13 ori (sequence partly withheld): M13 bacteriophage origin of replication; arrow indicates direction of (+) strand synthesis
   2797..2846    -  misc_feature   bom (fragment): basis of mobility region from pBR322
   2948..2983    -  CDS            rop (fragment): Rop protein, which maintains plasmids at low copy number; rop
   3078..3182    +  promoter       AmpR promoter: bla
   3183..4043    +  CDS            AmpR: β-lactamase; bla; confers resistance to ampicillin, carbenicillin, and related antibiotics
   4214..4802    +  rep_origin     ori: high-copy-number ColE1/pMB1/pBR322/pUC origin of replication
