[The description below was written by a language model from this plasmid's Addgene catalogue record and pLannotate feature annotations shown in this document.]
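Description:
pAav-MCS-PQS1-3xFLAG is a recombinant AAV transfer plasmid built on the pAAV-MCS backbone. It is an empty donor template for homology-directed tagging of endogenous protein C-termini in mammalian cells. In bacteria it is maintained through a high-copy ColE1/pUC-type origin and selected with ampicillin via the bla gene and its own promoter. An M13 phage origin and small pBR322-derived fragments (bom, rop) are also annotated in the backbone. The record notes that sequencing across the ITRs can be difficult.

The payload lies between two AAV2 inverted terminal repeats, which allow the intervening DNA to be replicated and packaged into rAAV particles when helper functions are supplied. Downstream of the first ITR, the annotation shows a 3xFLAG epitope coding segment. The PQS1 tag named in the title was not picked up as a separate feature, but according to the catalogue it accompanies the FLAG tag. The associated publication title indicates that such tags provide universal proteotypic peptides for quantification by targeted proteomics.

The tag region is followed by a loxP-flanked selection cassette. In it, the mouse PGK promoter drives the Tn5 neomycin phosphotransferase gene, terminated by the bGH polyadenylation signal, which gives G418 resistance in targeted cells. Because the two loxP sites are in the same orientation, Cre recombinase can excise the cassette after selection, leaving the tag and a single loxP site. Multicloning sites on either side of this module are intended to receive the 5′ and 3′ homology arms of a chosen locus; no arms or target gene are present in this plasmid. The tag sequence has no promoter of its own, so it would be expressed only after in-frame integration at the endogenous gene.
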