Addgene plasmid #84883: pAav-MCS-PQS1-3xFLAG
Purpose: rAAV-based template for genome engineering of protein C-termini containing PQS1 and 3xFLAG tags and a selection cassette
Depositing lab: Sven Eyckerman. Depositing organization: Vlaams Instituut voor Biotechnologie (VIB, vzw). Publication: An extra dimension in protein tagging by quantifying universal proteotypic peptides using targeted proteomics. Vandemoortele G, Staes A, Gonnelli G, Samyn N, De Sutter D, Vandermarliere E, Timmerman E, Gevaert K, Martens L, Eyckerman S. Sci Rep. 2016 Jun 6;6:27220. doi: 10.1038/srep27220. PubMed 27264994.
Backbone
  Vector backbone: pAAV-MCS
  Backbone manufacturer: agilent
  Backbone size w/o insert (bp): 4650
  Total vector size (bp): 4863
  Vector type: AAV
  Selectable markers: Neomycin (select with G418)
Growth in bacteria
  Bacterial resistance: Ampicillin, 100 μg/mL
  Growth temperature: 37°C
  Growth strain: NEB Stable
  Copy number: High Copy
Gene/Insert
  Gene/Insert name: Multicloning sites and selection cassette (alt name: MCS-LOX-PGK-NEO-LOX-MCS)
  Species: M. musculus (mouse)
  Insert size (bp): 1962
  Promoter: PGK
  Cloning method: Restriction Enzyme; 5′ cloning site MluI (not destroyed); 3′ cloning site PmlI (destroyed during cloning)
  Sequencing primers: 5′ CCTCTGACTTGAGCGTCGAT; 3′ TACTATGGTTGCTTTGACGT
Terms and licenses: Academic/Nonprofit Terms; Industry Terms: Not Available to Industry
Depositor comments: Sequencing over ITR sequences may be difficult. We used additional internal sequencing primers
How to cite: pAav-MCS-PQS1-3xFLAG was a gift from Sven Eyckerman (Addgene plasmid # 84883 ; http://n2t.net/addgene:84883 ; RRID:Addgene_84883)
