>Addgene plasmid #84883 | pAav-MCS-PQS1-3xFLAG | addgene partial sequence | sequence record 167065 | Mombaerts-T567 5'-AGTATCCATCATGGCTGATG-3'
GCTTGATCCGGCTACCTGCCCATTCGACCACCAAGCGAAACATCGCATCGAGCGAGCACGTACTCGGATG
GAAGCCGGTCTTGTCAATCAGGATGATCTGGACGAAGAGCATCAGGGGCTCGCGCCAGCCGAACTGTTCG
CCAGGCTCAAGGCGCGCATGCCCGACGGCGAGGATCTCGTCGTGACCCATGGCGATGCCTGCTTGCCGAA
TATCATGGTGGAAAATGGCCGCTTTTCTGGATTCATCGACTGTGGCCGGCTGGGTGTGGCGGATCGCTAT
CAGGACATAGCGTTGGCTACCCGTGATATTGCTGAAGAGCTTGGCGGCGAATGGGCTGACCGCTTCCTCG
TGCTTTACGGTATCGCCGCTCCCGATTCGCAGCGCATCGCCTTCTATCGCCTTCTTGACGAGTTCTTCTG
AGGGGATCAATTCTCTAGAGCTCGCTGATCAGCCTCGACTGTGCCTTCTAGTTGCCAGCCATCTGTTGTT
TGCCCCTCCCCCGTGCCTTCCTTGACCCTGGAAGGTGCCACTCCCACTGTCCTTTCCTAATAAAATGAGG
AAATTGCATCGCATTGTCTGAGTAGGTGTCATTCTATTCTGGGGGGTGGGGTGGGGCAGGACAGCAAGGG
GGAGGATTGGGAAGACAATAGCAGGCATGCTGGGGATGCGGTGGGCTCTATGGCTTCTGAGGCGGAAAGA
ACCAGCTATAACTTCGTATAGCATACATTATACGAAGTTATAGTAATCGATAACTCGAGAAGGATCCAAG
GTACCAAGCTAGCAAAAGCGGCCGCAGGAACCCCTAGTGATGGAGTTGGCCACTCC
