>Addgene plasmid #84883 | pAav-MCS-PQS1-3xFLAG | addgene partial sequence | sequence record 167067 | Neo-R 5'-GCCCAGTCATAGCCGAATAG-3'
AGCGGCCGGAGAACCTGCGTGCAATCCATCTTGTTCAATGGCCGATCCCATATTGGCTGCAGGTCGAAAG
GCCCGGAGATGAGGAAGAGGAGAACAGCGCGGCAGACGTGCGCTTTTGAAGCGTGCAGAATGCCGGGCTT
CCGGAGGACCTTCGGGCGCCCGCCCCGCCCCTGAGCCCGCCCCTGAGCCCGCCCCCGGACCCACCCCTTC
CCAGCCTCTGAGCCCAGAAAGCGAAGGAGCCAAAGCTGCTATTGGCCGCTGCCCCAAAGGCCTACCCGCT
TCCATTGCTCAGCGGTGCTGTCCATCTGCACGAGACTAGTGAGACGTGCTACTTCCATTTGTCACGTCCT
GCACGACGCGAGCTGCGGGGCGGGGGGGAACTTCCTGACTAGGGGAGGAGTAGAAGGTGGCGCGAAGGGG
CCACCAAAGAACGGAGCCGGTTGGCGCCTACCGGTGGATGTGGAATGTGTGCGAGGCCAGAGGCCACTTG
TGTAGCGCCAAGTGCCCAGCGGGGCTGCTAAAGCGCATGCTCCAGACTGCCTTGGGAAAAGCGCCTCCCC
TACCCGGTAGGGCGCGATAACTTCGTATAATGTATGCTATACGAAGTTATCCGAAGCTTTCAAGCCTCGG
GCTCGCCCTTGTCATCGTCATCCTTGTAATCAATATCATGATCTTTATAATCACCGTCATGGTCTTTGTA
GTCGTCGTACAGGTAGGCGAATCTGGAGGTCTCCAGGATTTCGCTCACGGCCTCTCTGAAGATCAGGGTC
AGTGAAGTTCCTATACTATTTGAAGAATAGGAACTTCGGAATAGGAACTTCCCGAATTCGCTGGGCCCTT
TACGCGTTTGCGGCCGCAGGAACCCCTAGTGATGGAGTTGGCC
